>Addgene plasmid #48559 | pFUSB4_GTTT | depositor full sequence | sequence record 70259 | Full Sequence
ATGTTTTCCCAGTCACGACGTTGTAAAACGACGGCCAGTCTTAAGCGTCTCATGGCCTGACCCCGGACCA
AGTGGTGGCCTATCGCCAGCAACAATGGCGGCAAGCAAGCGCTCGAAACGGTGCAGCGGCTGTTGCCGGT
GCTGTGCCAGGACCATGGCCTGACCCCGGACCAAGTGGTGGCTATCGCCAGCAACGGTGGCGGCAAGCAA
GCGCTCGAAACGGTGCAGCGGCTGTTGCCGGTGCTGTGCCAGGACCATGGCCTGACCCCGGACCAAGTGG
TGGCTATCGCCAGCAACGGTGGCGGCAAGCAAGCGCTCGAAACGGTGCAGCGGCTGTTGCCGGTGCTGTG
CCAGGACCATGGCCTGACCCCGGACCAAGTGGTGGCTATCGCCAGCAACGGTGGCGGCAAGCAAGCGCTC
GAAACGGTGCAGCGGCTGTTGCCGGTGCTGTGCCAGGACCATGGCCTGACCCCGGACCAAGTGGTGGCTA
TCGAGACGTCTAGACCAGCCAGGACAGAAATGCCTCGACTTCGCTGCTACCCAAGGTTGCCGGGTGACGC
ACACCGTGGAAACGGATGAAGGCACGAACCCAGTGGACATAAGCCTGTTCGGTTCGTAAGCTGTAATGCA
AGTAGCGTATGCGCTCACGCAACTGGTCCAGAACCTTGACCGAACGCAGCGGTGGTAACGGCGCAGTGGC
GGTTTTCATGGCTTGTTATGACTGTTTTTTTGGGGTACAGTCTATGCCTCGGGCATCCAAGCAGCAAGCG
CGTTACGCCGTGGGTCGATGTTTGATGTTATGGAGCAGCAACGATGTTACGCAGCAGGGCAGTCGCCCTA
AAACAAAGTTAAACATTATGAGGGAAGCGGTGATCGCCGAAGTATCGACTCAACTATCAGAGGTAGTTGG
CGTCATCGAGCGCCATCTCGAACCGACGTTGCTGGCCGTACATTTGTACGGCTCCGCAGTGGATGGCGGC
CTGAAGCCACACAGTGATATTGATTTGCTGGTTACGGTGACCGTAAGGCTTGATGAAACAACGCGGCGAG
CTTTGATCAACGACCTTTTGGAAACTTCGGCTTCCCCTGGAGAGAGCGAGATTCTCCGCGCTGTAGAAGT
CACCATTGTTGTGCACGACGACATCATTCCGTGGCGTTATCCAGCTAAGCGCGAACTGCAATTTGGAGAA
TGGCAGCGCAATGACATTCTTGCAGGTATCTTCGAGCCAGCCACGATCGACATTGATCTGGCTATCTTGC
TGACAAAAGCAAGAGAACATAGCGTTGCCTTGGTAGGTCCAGCGGCGGAGGAACTCTTTGATCCGGTTCC
TGAACAGGATCTATTTGAGGCGCTAAATGAAACCTTAACGCTATGGAACTCGCCGCCCGACTGGGCTGGC
GATGAGCGAAATGTAGTGCTTACGTTGTCCCGCATTTGGTACAGCGCAGTAACCGGCAAAATCGCGCCGA
AGGATGTCGCTGCCGACTGGGCAATGGAGCGCCTGCCGGCCCAGTATCAGCCCGTCATACTTGAAGCTAG
ACAGGCTTATCTTGGACAAGAAGAAGATCGCTTGGCCTCGCGCGCAGATCAGTTGGAAGAATTTGTCCAC
TACGTGAAAGGCGAGATCACCAAGGTAGTCGGCAAATAACCCTCGAGCCACCCATGACCAAAATCCCTTA
ACGTGAGTTACGCGTCGTTCCACTGAGCGTCAGACCCCGTAGAAAAGATCAAAGGATCTTCTTGAGATCC
TTTTTTTCTGCGCGTAATCTGCTGCTTGCAAACAAAAAAACCACCGCTACCAGCGGTGGTTTGTTTGCCG
GATCAAGAGCTACCAACTCTTTTTCCGAAGGTAACTGGCTTCAGCAGAGCGCAGATACCAAATACTGTCC
TTCTAGTGTAGCCGTAGTTAGGCCACCACTTCAAGAACTCTGTAGCACCGCCTACATACCTCGCTCTGCT
AATCCTGTTACCAGTGGCTGCTGCCAGTGGCGATAAGTCGTGTCTTACCGGGTTGGACTCAAGACGATAG
TTACCGGATAAGGCGCAGCGGTCGGGCTGAACGGGGGGTTCGTGCACACAGCCCAGCTTGGAGCGAACGA
CCTACACCGAACTGAGATACCTACAGCGTGAGCATTGAGAAAGCGCCACGCTTCCCGAAGGGAGAAAGGC
GGACAGGTATCCGGTAAGCGGCAGGGTCGGAACAGGAGAGCGCACGAGGGAGCTTCCAGGGGGAAACGCC
TGGTATCTTTATAGTCCTGTCGGGTTTCGCCACCTCTGACTTGAGCGTCGATTTTTGTGATGCTCGTCAG
GGGGGCGGAGCCTATGGAAAAACGCCAGCAACGCGGCCTTTTTACGGTTCCTGGCCTTTTGCTGGCCTTT
TGCTCACATGTTCTTTCCTGCGTTATCCCCTGATTCTGTGGATAACCGTATTACCGCCTTTGAGTGAGCT
GATACCGCTCGCCGCAGCCGAACGACCGAGCGCAGCGAGTCAGTGAGCGAGGAAGCGGAAGAGCGCCCAA
TACGCAAACCGCCTCTCCCCGCGCGTTGGCCGATTCATTAATGCAGCTGGCACGACAGGTTTCCCGACTG
GAAAGCGGGCAGTGAGCGCAACGCAATTAATACGCGTACCGCTAGCCAGGAAGAGTTTGTAGAAACGCAA
AAAGGCCATCCGTCAGGATGGCCTTCTGCTTAGTTTGATGCCTGGCAGTTTATGGCGGGCGTCCTGCCCG
CCACCCTCCGGGCCGTTGCTTCACAACGTTCAAATCCGCTCCCGGCGGATTTGTCCTACTCAGGAGAGCG
TTCACCGACAAACAACAGATAAAACGAAAGGCCCAGTCTTCCGACTGAGCCTTTCGTTTTATTTGATGCC
TGGCAGTTCCCTACTCTCGCGTTAACGCTAGCATGG
Features (pLannotate 1.2.2; 8 found; start..end, strand, type, name):
      3..39      -  CDS            lacZα (fragment): LacZα fragment of β-galactosidase; lacZ fragment
    596..619     +  promoter       Pc promoter (fragment): intI1 (promoter lies within the coding sequence); class 1 integron promoter
    795..851     +  CDS            GmR (fragment): gentamycin acetyltransferase; aacC1; confers resistance to gentamycin
    858..1649    +  CDS            SmR: aminoglycoside adenylyltransferase (Murphy, 1985); aadA; confers resistance to spectinomycin and streptomycin
   1742..2330    +  rep_origin     ori: high-copy-number ColE1/pMB1/pBR322/pUC origin of replication
   2513..2605    +  CDS            lacI (fragment): lac repressor; lacI; The lac repressor binds to the lac operator to inhibit transcription in E. coli. This inhibition can be relieved by adding lactose or isopropyl-β-D-thiogalactopyranoside (IPTG).
   2660..2687    -  terminator     rrnB T2 terminator: transcription terminator T2 from the E. coli rrnB gene
   2819..2862    +  terminator     rrnB T1 terminator: Escherichia coli rrnB; transcription terminator T1 from the E. coli rrnB gene
