[The description below was written by a language model from this plasmid's Addgene catalogue record and pLannotate feature annotations shown in this document.]
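Description:
pFUSB4_GTTT is a small (about 2.9 kb) bacterial intermediate plasmid from a TALEN Golden Gate assembly system, built on the pFUS_B4 array backbone. It carries a pre-assembled synthetic block of four TAL effector repeats with the repeat-variable diresidues NN NG NG NG. Under the standard TALE code, in which NN recognises G and NG recognises T, these correspond to the DNA target GTTT reflected in the name. The depositor notes that the array was made by Golden Gate cloning. Although the catalogue lists the vector type as mammalian expression/TALEN, the annotated features show no eukaryotic promoter, polyadenylation signal or nuclease domain. The plasmid is therefore best understood as a module donor, not an expression construct in its own right.

Propagation in E. coli relies on a high-copy ColE1/pUC-type origin. Selection uses an aadA (SmR) aminoglycoside adenylyltransferase gene that confers spectinomycin and streptomycin resistance. It sits downstream of a class 1 integron Pc promoter fragment and a short remnant of a gentamicin acetyltransferase gene. Only fragments of lacZα and lacI remain, which is consistent with the repeat array having replaced a lacZα screening cassette in the parental pFUS vector, though the record does not say this explicitly. The rrnB T1 and T2 terminators are also present in the backbone. The automated feature table does not annotate the TALE repeats themselves, which presumably lie in the unannotated stretch next to the lacZα fragment.

Going by the associated publication on a simplified 15-RVD GoldyTALEN design, this plasmid appears to be one member of a library of ready-made four-repeat modules. Such modules can be combined with other arrays in a final Golden Gate step to build complete TALENs for in vivo genome engineering.
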