Addgene plasmid #48559: pFUSB4_GTTT
Depositing lab: Stephen Ekker. Depositing organization: Mayo Foundation for Medical Education and Research. Publication: High Efficiency In Vivo Genome Engineering with a Simplified 15-RVD GoldyTALEN Design. Ma AC, Lee HB, Clark KJ, Ekker SC. PLoS One. 2013 May 29;8(5):e65259. doi: 10.1371/journal.pone.0065259. Print 2013. PubMed 23734242.
Backbone
  Vector backbone: pFUS_B4
  Vector type: Mammalian Expression, TALEN
Growth in bacteria
  Bacterial resistance: Spectinomycin, 50 μg/mL
  Growth temperature: 37°C
  Growth strain: Top10
  Copy number: Unknown
Gene/Insert
  Gene/Insert name: RVD sequence: NN NG NG NG
  Species: Synthetic
  Cloning method: Unknown
  Sequencing primers: 5′ ttgatgcctggcagttccct; 3′ cgaaccgaacaggcttatgt
Terms and licenses: Academic/Nonprofit Terms; Industry Terms: Not Available to Industry
Depositor comments: Plasmid was created using Golden Gate cloning.
How to cite: pFUSB4_GTTT was a gift from Stephen Ekker (Addgene plasmid # 48559 ; http://n2t.net/addgene:48559 ; RRID:Addgene_48559)
