>Addgene plasmid #48559 | pFUSB4_GTTT | addgene partial sequence | sequence record 71419 | pCR8_F1 5'-ttgatgcctggcagttccct-3'
TCACGACGTTGTAAAACGACGGCCAGTCTTAAGCGTCTCATGGCCTGACCCCGGACCAAGTGGTGGCTAT
CGCCAGCAACAATGGCGGCAAGCAAGCGCTCGAAACGGTGCAGCGGCTGTTGCCGGTGCTGTGCCAGGAC
CATGGCCTGACCCCGGACCAAGTGGTGGCTATCGCCAGCAACGGTGGCGGCAAGCAAGCGCTCGAAACGG
TGCAGCGGCTGTTGCCGGTGCTGTGCCAGGACCATGGCCTGACCCCGGACCAAGTGGTGGCTATCGCCAG
CAACGGTGGCGGCAAGCAAGCGCTCGAAACGGTGCAGCGGCTGTTGCCGGTGCTGTGCCAGGACCATGGC
CTGACCCCGGACCAAGTGGTGGCTATCGCCAGCAACGGTGGCGGCAAGCAAGCGCTCGAAACGGTGCAGC
GGCTGTTGCCGGTGCTGTGCCAGGACCATGGCCTGACCCCGGACCAAGTGGTGGCTATCGAGACGTCTAG
ACCAGCCAGGACAGAAATGCCTCGACTTCGCTGCTACCCAAGGTTGCCGGGTGACGCACACCGTGGAAAC
GGATGAAGGCACGAACCCAGTGGACATAAGCCTGTTCGGTTCGTAAGCTGTAATGCAAGTAGCGTATGCG
CTCACGCAACTGGTCCAGAACCTTGACCGAACGCAGCGGTGGTAACGGCGCAGTGGCGGTTTTCATGGCT
TGTTATGACTGTTTTTTTGGGGTACAGTCTATGCCTCGGGCATCCAAGCAGCAAGCGCGTTACGCCGTGG
GTCGATGTTTGATGTTATGGAGCAGCAACGATGTTACGCAGCAGGGCAGTCGCCCTAAAACAAAGTTAAA
CATTATGAGGGAAGCGGTGATCGCCGAA
